>Addgene plasmid #244644 | CL20_mEGFP_FOidr_092 | addgene full sequence | sequence record 487998 | Addgene NGS Result
AAAAAAAATCTAACCTCAAGTCAAGGCTTTTCTATGGAATAAGGAATGGACAGCAGGGGGCTGTTTCATA
TACTGATGACCTCTTTATAGCCAACCTTTGTTCATGGCAGCCAGCATATGGGCATATGTTGCCAAACTCT
AAACCAAATACTCATTCTGATGTTTTAAATGATTTGCCCTCCCATATGTCCTTCCGAGTGAGAGACACAA
AAAATTCCAACACACTATTGCAATGAAAATAAATTTCCTTTATTAGCCAGAAGTCAGATGCTCAAGGGGC
TTCATGATGTCCCCATAATTTTTGGCAGAGGGAAAAAGATCTGCTAGCTCGAGCAGCTGAAGCTTTATTG
AGGCTTAAGCAGTGGGTTCCCTAGTTAGCCAGAGAGCTCCCAGGCTCAGATCTGGTCTAACCAGAGAGAC
CCAGTACAGGCAAAAAGCAGATCTTGTCTTCTTTGGGAGTGAATTAGCCCTTCCAGTCCCCCCTTTTCTT
TTAAAAAGTGGCTAAGATCTACAGCTGCCTTGTAAGTCATTGGTCTTAAAGGTACCGTAATCTTATCTAG
AACCGGTTCAAATCAGATTCACAATCTGTTGCAGCACGTTGCGCTCTCTCAGTGCCATAAGGCGACGGTG
CAATTCAACCAACTCGTCGGTGTACGCTTTGTCGTACGTCCCTTTCTTTAAGATCTTCTCCGGCTTGCTG
CAGCTCTCAGGGCTACGACGGCCGCTCACCTTGCTATTTGGCGGCGGCGGCTTCTGAGGCGGAGGTGGCT
CACGAGATGGCAGGCTACTGTCCGCGGAGTTGTCGCTTTCACTATCCGAGAACGAGAGCCTGCTGTCACG
ACCCGGGTTGGTTTTGCCCGCGGCCTCCTCGCCTGAGCTCGAATCGTCTTCATCGGACTCCTCACTTTGC
AGGTCCTCTACCATGCTTCTCAACGGGCCCTGGCTGTGGTTTTGCGAGGGTTCAAAGTCAGAGTCCGACG
AGCTGTCGCTAGAACTGCTAGAGTTGCTCGGTGATGATTGCGCAGATTCTGATTTGAAGCTCGCTTCATC
TTCGCTATTACTCTCTTCAACCTCTAAAGCCTTTTTCGCCTCACGCGGCTCGGATTCTGCCTTCACTTTC
TCACCACGGGTGCTAGACTTGTCCTTAGCCGGCTTTTTATCAGAGAATGAACTGCTAGAAGAAGTACGAG
GAGATGTACCTGGGGCGGAACGTGAGCCTTTGGAAGAGCTCTTTTTCTGCTTCTTCGCACTCGGTTTCGG
GGAGTCAGCCGTCGCCGGCCGCTTTGAGGATGCGCGTGGCGGCGGTGGCGGCGGTGGCGGCGGTCCGCCT
TTTGGCGAAGTTGATTCCAGTTTGGTCTCTTTCAGGGCCATTTTGGGCTCCTTAAACGCCGCCTTGGGCG
GCGGTGCCTTTTCTTCTTTCGGCAATCTACCCTCACCAAGTTTACGACTGGTATCCTTGGAGCTTTTCGC
TTGTTCCCTCTCCAGCTCTTTCGAAGACGATTTCGACTCGGAATCTTTCCGAGGACGTTCGCGATGTTCT
TTGGTAACTTTATGCGGTTTTGAGGTCTTCGAGCTTTCTTTATTTGCATCTTTGCTGCCGTGTGACGGCT
TGGTCTTTTTCGGGTCAGAGAACGCACTCAGCGGGATCGTCGGCAGCATCGGGTAATCGGGGCTCGGACG
GGACACGGTATCGGCACCCTCCGGCATAACCATGACACCCCGGGAAGCGGCCGCACTTCCCCCGGAGCCT
CCGCTTCCGCCCTTGTACAGCTCGTCCATGCCGAGAGTGATCCCGGCGGCGGTCACGAACTCCAGCAGGA
CCATGTGATCGCGCTTCTCGTTGGGGTCTTTGCTCAGCTTGGACTGGGTGCTCAGGTAGTGGTTGTCGGG
CAGCAGCACGGGGCCGTCGCCGATGGGGGTGTTCTGCTGGTAGTGGTCGGCGAGCTGCACGCTGCCGTCC
TCGATGTTGTGGCGGATCTTGAAGTTCACCTTGATGCCGTTCTTCTGCTTGTCGGCCATGATATAGACGT
TGTGGCTGTTGTAGTTGTACTCCAGCTTGTGCCCCAGGATGTTGCCGTCCTCCTTGAAGTCGATGCCCTT
CAGCTCGATGCGGTTCACCAGGGTGTCGCCCTCGAACTTCACCTCGGCGCGGGTCTTGTAGTTGCCGTCG
TCCTTGAAGAAGATGGTGCGCTCCTGGACGTAGCCTTCGGGCATGGCGGACTTGAAGAAGTCGTGCTGCT
TCATGTGGTCGGGGTAGCGGCTGAAGCACTGCACGCCGTAGGTCAGGGTGGTCACGAGGGTGGGCCAGGG
CACGGGCAGCTTGCCGGTGGTGCAGATGAACTTCAGGGTCAGCTTGCCGTAGGTGGCATCGCCCTCGCCC
TCGCCGGACACGCTGAACTTGTGGCCGTTTACGTCGCCGTCCAGCTCGACCAGGATGGGCACCACCCCGG
TGAACAGCTCCTCGCCCTTGCTCACCATGGTGGCGACCGGTGGATCCCGGGCCCGCGGTACCGTCGACTG
CAGAATTCGGTTCACTAAACGAGCCCGGTTCACTAAACGAGCTCTGCTTATATAGACCTCCCACCGTACA
CGCCTACCGCCCATTTGCGTCAATGGGGCGGAGTTGTTACGACATTTTGGAAAGTCCCGTTGATTTTGGT
GCCAAAACAAACTCCCATTGACGTCAATGGGGTGGAGACTTGGAAATCCCCGTGAGTCAAACCGCTATCC
ACGCCCATTGATGTACTGCCAAAACCGCATCACCATGGTAATAGCGATGACTAATACGTAGATGTACTGC
CAAGTAGGAAAGTCCCATAAGGTCATGTACTGGGCATAATGCCAGGCGGGCCATTTACCGTCATTGACGT
CAATAGGGGGCGTACTTGGCATATGATACACTTGATGTACTGCCAAGTGGGCAGTTTACCGTAAATACTC
CACCCATTGACGTCAATGGAAAGTCCCTATTGGCGTTACTATGGGAACATACGTCATTATTGACGTCAAT
GGGCGGGGGTCGTTGGGCGGTCAGCCAGGCGGGCCATTTACCGTAAGTTATGTAACGCGGAACTCCATAT
ATGGGCTATGAACTAATGACCCCGTAATTGATTACTATTAATAACTAGCACGCGTTCGAAGCTTGAGCTC
GGTCCCCTCGGGGTTGGGAGGTGGGTCTGAAACGATAATGGTGAATATCCCTGCCTAACTCTATTCACTA
TAGAAAGTACAGCAAAAACTATTCTTAAACCTACCAAGCCTCCTACTATCATTATGAATAATTTTATATA
CCACAGCCAATTTGTTATGTTAAACCAATTCCACAAACTTGCCCATTTATCTAATTCCAATAATTCTTGT
TCATTCTTTTCTTGCTGGTTTTGCGATTCTTCAATTAAGGAGTGTATTAAGCTTGTGTAATTGTTAATTT
CTCTGTCCCACTCCATCCAGGTCGTGTGATTCCAAATCTGTTCCAGAGATTTATTACTCCAACTAGCATT
CCAAGGCACAGCAGTGGTGCAAATGAGTTTTCCAGAGCAACCCCAAATCCCCAGGAGCTGTTGATCCTTT
AGGTATCTTTCCACAGCCAGGATTCTTGCCTGGAGCTGCTTGATGCCCCAGACTGTGAGTTGCAACAGAT
GCTGTTGCGCCTCAATAGCCCTCAGCAAATTGTTCTGCTGCTGCACTATACCAGACAATAATTGTCTGGC
CTGTACCGTCAGCGTCATTGACGCTGCGCCCATAGTGCTTCCTGCTGCTCCCAAGAACCCAAGGAACAAA
GCTCCTATTCCCACTGCTCTTTTTTCTCTCTGCACCACTCTTCTCTTTGCCTTGGTGGGTGCTACTCCTA
ATGGTTCAATTTTTACTACTTTATATTTATATAATTCACTTCTCCAATTGTCCCTCATATCTCCTCCTTA
TGGTGTTTTACTAAACTTTTCCATGTTCTAATCCTCATCCTGTCTACTTGCCACACAATCATCACCTGCC
ATCTGTTTTCCATAATCCCTAATGATCTTTGCTTTTCTTCTTGGCACTACTTTTATGTCACTATTATCTT
GTATTACTACTGCCCCTTCACCTTTCCAGAGGAGCTTTGCTGGTCCTTTCCAAAGTGGATTTCTGCTGTC
CCTGTAATAAACCCGAAAATTTTGAATTTTTGTAATTTGTTTTTGTAATTCTTTAGTTTGTATGTCTGTT
GCTATTATGTCTACTATTCTTTCCCCTGCACTGTACCCCCCAATCCCCCCTTTTCTTTTAAAATTGTGGA
TGAATACTGCCATTTGTACTGCTGTCTTAAGATGTTCAGCCTGATCTCTTACCTGTCCTATAATTTTCTT
TAATTCTTTATTCATAGATTCTACTACTCCTTGACTTTGGGGATTGTAGGGAATTTCCAGGTCTGAAGAT
CCTGCTGCTTGCTGTGCTTTTTTCTTACTTTTGTTTTGCTCTTCCTCTATCTTGTCTAAAGCTTCCTTGG
TGTCTTTTATCTCTATCCTTTGATGCACACAATAGAGGGTTGCTACTGTATTATATAATGATCTAAGTTC
TTCTGATCCTGTCTGAAGGGATGGTTGTAGCTGTCCCAGTATTTGTCTACAGCCTTCTGATGTTTCTAAC
AGGCCAGTATTAACTGCGAATCGTTCTAGCTCCCTGCTTGCCCATACTATATGTTTTAATTTATATTTTT
TCTTTCCCCCTGGCCTTAACCGAATTTTTTCCCATCGCGATCTAATTCTCCCCCGCTTAATACTGACGCT
CTCGCACCCATCTCTCTCCTTCTAGCCTCCGCTAGTCAAAATTTTTGGCGTACTCACCAGTCGCCGCCCC
TCGCCTCTTGCCGTGCGCGCTTCAGCAAGCCGAGTCCTGCGTCGAGAGAGCTCCTCTGGTTTCCCTTTCG
CTTTCAAGTCCCTGTTCGGGCGCCACTGCTAGAGATTTTCCACACTGACTAAAAGGGTCTGAGGGATCTC
TAGTTACCAGAGTCACACAACAGACGGGCACACACTACTTGAAGCACTCAAGGCAAGCTTTATTGAGGCT
TAAGCAGTGGGTTCCCTAGTTAGCCAGAGAGCTCCCAGGCTCAGATCTGGTCTAACCAGAGAGACCCAGT
ACAGGCAAAAAGCAGCTGCTTATATGCAGGATCTGAGGGCTCGCCACTCCCCAGTCCCGCCCAGGCCACG
CCTCCCATGGTAATAGCGATGACTAATACGTAGATGTACTGCCAAGTAGGAAAGTCCCATAAGGTCATGT
ACTGGGCATAATGCCAGGCGGGCCATTTACCGTCATTGACGTCAATAGGGGGCGTACTTGGCATATGATA
CACTTGATGTACTGCCAAGTGGGCAGTTTACCGTAAATACTCCACCCATTGACGTCAATGGAAAGTCCCT
ATTGGCGTTACTATGGGAACATACGTCATTATTGACGTCAATGGGCGGGGGTCGTTGGGCGGTCAGCCAG
GCGGGCCATTTACCGTAAGTTATGTAACGCGGAACTCCATATATGGGCTATGAACTAATGACCCCGTAAT
TGATTACTATTAATAACTAGTCAATAATCAATGTCGACCCAGGTGGCACTTTTCGGGGAAATGTGCGCGG
AACCCCTATTTGTTTATTTTTCTAAATACATTCAAATATGTATCCGCTCATGAGACAATAACCCTGATAA
ATGCTTCAATAATATTGAAAAAGGAAGAGTATGAGTATTCAACATTTCCGTGTCGCCCTTATTCCCTTTT
TTGCGGCATTTTGCCTTCCTGTTTTTGCTCACCCAGAAACGCTGGTGAAAGTAAAAGATGCTGAAGATCA
GTTGGGTGCACGAGTGGGTTACATCGAACTGGATCTCAACAGCGGTAAGATCCTTGAGAGTTTTCGCCCC
GAAGAACGTTTTCCAATGATGAGCACTTTTAAAGTTCTGCTATGTGGCGCGGTATTATCCCGTATTGACG
CCGGGCAAGAGCAACTCGGTCGCCGCATACACTATTCTCAGAATGACTTGGTTGAGTACTCACCAGTCAC
AGAAAAGCATCTTACGGATGGCATGACAGTAAGAGAATTATGCAGTGCTGCCATAACCATGAGTGATAAC
ACTGCGGCCAACTTACTTCTGACAACGATCGGAGGACCGAAGGAGCTAACCGCTTTTTTGCACAACATGG
GGGATCATGTAACTCGCCTTGATCGTTGGGAACCGGAGCTGAATGAAGCCATACCAAACGACGAGCGTGA
CACCACGATGCCTGTAGCAATGGCAACAACGTTGCGCAAACTATTAACTGGCGAACTACTTACTCTAGCT
TCCCGGCAACAATTAATAGACTGGATGGAGGCGGATAAAGTTGCAGGACCACTTCTGCGCTCGGCCCTTC
CGGCTGGCTGGTTTATTGCTGATAAATCTGGAGCCGGTGAGCGTGGGTCTCGCGGTATCATTGCAGCACT
GGGGCCAGATGGTAAGCCCTCCCGTATCGTAGTTATCTACACGACGGGGAGTCAGGCAACTATGGATGAA
CGAAATAGACAGATCGCTGAGATAGGTGCCTCACTGATTAAGCATTGGTAACTGTCAGACCAAGTTTACT
CATATATACTTTAGATTGATTTAAAACTTCATTTTTAATTTAAAAGGATCTAGGTGAAGATCCTTTTTGA
TAATCTCATGACCAAAATCCCTTAACGTGAGTTTTCGTTCCACTGAGCGTCAGACCCCGTAGAAAAGATC
AAAGGATCTTCTTGAGATCCTTTTTTTCTGCGCGTAATCTGCTGCTTGCAAACAAAAAAACCACCGCTAC
CAGCGGTGGTTTGTTTGCCGGATCAAGAGCTACCAACTCTTTTTCCGAAGGTAACTGGCTTCAGCAGAGC
GCAGATACCAAATACTGTTCTTCTAGTGTAGCCGTAGTTAGGCCACCACTTCAAGAACTCTGTAGCACCG
CCTACATACCTCGCTCTGCTAATCCTGTTACCAGTGGCTGCTGCCAGTGGCGATAAGTCGTGTCTTACCG
GGTTGGACTCAAGACGATAGTTACCGGATAAGGCGCAGCGGTCGGGCTGAACGGGGGGTTCGTGCACACA
GCCCAGCTTGGAGCGAACGACCTACACCGAACTGAGATACCTACAGCGTGAGCTATGAGAAAGCGCCACG
CTTCCCGAAGGGAGAAAGGCGGACAGGTATCCGGTAAGCGGCAGGGTCGGAACAGGAGAGCGCACGAGGG
AGCTTCCAGGGGGAAACGCCTGGTATCTTTATAGTCCTGTCGGGTTTCGCCACCTCTGACTTGAGCGTCG
ATTTTTGTGATGCTCGTCAGGGGGGCGGAGCCTATGGAAAAACGCCAGCAACGCGGCCTTTTTACGGTTC
CTGGCCTTTTGCTGGCCTTTTGCTCACATGTTCTTTCCTGCGTTATCCCCTGATTCTGTGGATAACCGTA
TTACCGCCTTTGAGTGAGCTGATACCGCTCGCCGCAGCCGAACGACCGAGCGCAGCGAGTCAGTGAGCGA
GGAAGCGGAAGAGCGCCCAATACGCAAACCGCCTCTCCCCGCGCGTTGGCCGATTCATTAATGCAGCGGA
TCCAGACATGATAAGATACATTGATGAGTTTGGACAAACCACAACTAGAATGCAGTGAAAAAAATGCTTT
ATTTGTGAAATTTGTGATGCTATTGCTTTATTTGTAACCATTATAAGCTGCAATAAACAAGTTAGCTTTT
TGCAAAAGCCTAGGCCTCCAAAAAAGCCTCCTCACTACTTCTGGAATAGCTCAGAGGCCGAGGCGGCCTC
GGCCTCTGCATAAATAAAAAAAATTAGTCAGCCATGGGGCGGAGAATGGGCGGAACTGGGCGGAGTTAGG
GGCGGGATGGGCGGAGTTAGGGGCGGGACTATGGTTGCTGACTAATTGAGATGCGGATCCGCTGGCACGA
CAGGTTTCCCGACTGGAAAGCGGGCAGTGAGCGCAACGCAATTAATGTGAGTTAGCTCACTCATTAGGCA
CCCCAGGCTTTACACTTTATGCTTCCGGCTCGTATGTTGTGTGGAATTGTGAGCGGATAACAATTTCACA
CAGGAAACAGCTATGACCATGATTACGCCAAGCTTGGGCTGCAGGTCGAGGGATCTCCATAAGAGAAGAG
GGACAGCTATGACTGGGAGTAGTCAGGAGAGGAGGAAAAATCTGGCTAGTAAAACATGTAAGGAAAATTT
TAGGGATGTTAAAGAAAAAAATAACACAAAACAAAATAT
Features (pLannotate 1.2.2; 29 found; start..end, strand, type, name):
    199..254     -  polyA_signal   β-globin poly(A) signal: rabbit β-globin polyadenylation signal (Gil and Proudfoot, 1987)
    340..475     -  LTR            3' LTR (ΔU3) (fragment): self-inactivating 3' long terminal repeat (LTR) from HIV-1
    477..545     -  CDS            nef (fragment): NEF_HV1Z2 - Experimental evidence at protein level: Swiss-Prot protein existence level 1. Extracellular Nef protein targets CD4(+) T-lymphocytes for apoptosis by interacting with CXCR4 surface receptors. From Human immunodeficiency virus type 1 group M subtype D (isolate Z2/CDC-Z34) (HIV-1).
    571..1719    -  CDS            MLLT1 (fragment): ENL_HUMAN - Also known as ENL, LTG19, YEATS1. Experimental evidence at protein level: Swiss-Prot protein existence level 1. Acts as a key chromatin reader in acute myeloid leukemia by recognizing and binding to acetylated histones via its YEATS domain, thereby regulating oncogenic gene transcription. From Homo sapiens (Human).
   1762..2478    -  CDS            mEGFP: mEGFP is a basic (constitutively fluorescent) green fluorescent protein published in 2002, derived from Aequorea victoria. It has moderate acid sensitivity.
   2492..2529    -  misc_feature   MCS (fragment): multiple cloning site
   2528..2544    -  promoter       tight TRE promoter (fragment): Tet-responsive promoter PTight, consisting of seven tet operator sequences followed by the minimal CMV promoter
   2560..2763    -  promoter       CMV promoter: human cytomegalovirus (CMV) immediate early promoter
   2764..3067    -  enhancer       CMV enhancer: human cytomegalovirus immediate early enhancer
   3135..3151    -  misc_feature   MCS (fragment): multiple cloning site
   3151..3176    -  CDS            Rev (fragment): human immunodeficiency virus 1 (HIV-1) Rev protein; rev; enhances nuclear export of unspliced and incompletely spliced viral mRNAs
   3553..3786    -  misc_feature   RRE: The Rev response element (RRE) of HIV-1 allows for Rev-dependent mRNA export from the nucleus to the cytoplasm.
   3920..4003    -  CDS            vif (fragment): VIF_HV1BR - Experimental evidence at protein level: Swiss-Prot protein existence level 1. Counteracts the innate antiviral activity of host APOBEC3F and APOBEC3G. Forms a complex with host APOBEC3F and APOBEC3G thus preventing the entry of these lethally hypermutating enzymes into progeny virions. Recruits an active E3 ubiquitin ligase complex composed of elongin BC, CUL5, and RBX2 to induce polyubiquitination of APOBEC3G and APOBEC3F. In turn, they are directed to the 26S proteasome for degradation. Vif interaction with APOBEC3G also blocks its cytidine deaminase activity in a proteasome-inde
   4146..4263    -  misc_feature   cPPT/CTS: central polypurine tract and central termination sequence of HIV-1
   4412..4771    -  CDS            HIV-1 gag (fragment): gag protein from human immunodeficiency virus 1; gag
   4755..4880    -  misc_feature   HIV-1 Ψ: packaging signal of human immunodeficiency virus type 1
   4927..5184    -  LTR            5' LTR (truncated): truncated 5' long terminal repeat (LTR) from HIV-1
   5186..5565    -  enhancer       CMV enhancer: human cytomegalovirus immediate early enhancer
   5596..5700    +  promoter       AmpR promoter: bla
   5701..6561    +  CDS            AmpR: β-lactamase; bla; confers resistance to ampicillin, carbenicillin, and related antibiotics
   6732..7320    +  rep_origin     ori: high-copy-number ColE1/pMB1/pBR322/pUC origin of replication
   7503..7557    +  CDS            lacI (fragment): lac repressor; lacI; The lac repressor binds to the lac operator to inhibit transcription in E. coli. This inhibition can be relieved by adding lactose or isopropyl-β-D-thiogalactopyranoside (IPTG).
   7559..7693    -  polyA_signal   SV40 poly(A) signal: SV40 polyadenylation signal
   7713..7848    -  rep_origin     SV40 ori: SV40 origin of replication
   7872..7894    -  promoter       SV40 promoter (fragment): SV40 enhancer and early promoter
   7901..7940    +  CDS            lacI (fragment): lac repressor; lacI; The lac repressor binds to the lac operator to inhibit transcription in E. coli. This inhibition can be relieved by adding lactose or isopropyl-β-D-thiogalactopyranoside (IPTG).
   7953..7974    +  protein_bind   CAP binding site: CAP binding activates transcription in the presence of cAMP. E. coli catabolite activator protein
   7989..8019    +  promoter       lac promoter: promoter for the E. coli lac operon
   8027..8043    +  protein_bind   lac operator: The lac repressor binds to the lac operator to inhibit transcription in E. coli. This inhibition can be relieved by adding lactose or isopropyl-β-D-thiogalactopyranoside (IPTG). lac repressor encoded by lacI
