[The description below was written by a language model from this plasmid's Addgene catalogue record and pLannotate feature annotations shown in this document.]
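Description:
CL20_mEGFP_FOidr_092 is a mammalian expression plasmid built on the CL20 backbone. The catalogue lists it only as a mammalian expression vector, but the feature table shows the architecture of a self-inactivating HIV-1 lentiviral transfer vector. It is maintained in E. coli through a high-copy ColE1/pUC-type origin and selected with ampicillin via the β-lactamase gene. The recorded growth strain is a recombination-deficient type, which suits plasmids carrying repeated LTR sequences. Remnants of an SV40 origin, promoter fragment and poly(A) signal, together with lac promoter/operator elements, sit in the bacterial backbone.

The lentiviral portion has a CMV enhancer placed upstream of a truncated 5' LTR, which would drive production of the genomic RNA. This is followed by the Ψ packaging signal with a partial gag sequence, the cPPT/CTS, the Rev response element, and a ΔU3 3' LTR fragment followed by a rabbit β-globin polyadenylation signal. Short vif, rev and nef matches are residual viral sequence rather than functional genes.

Between these elements, an internal CMV enhancer/promoter drives an open reading frame in which monomeric EGFP is fused to the N terminus of FOidr_092. This insert is an unmutated intrinsically disordered region taken from the human oncogenic fusion protein KMT2A–MLLT1, and the depositor's note indicates residues 1580–1962 of the fusion. The annotation software matches this segment to MLLT1 (ENL).

The construct is intended for expressing the fluorescently tagged IDR in mammalian cells. The associated study concerns protein condensate formation and its links to RNA biology, so the mEGFP tag would allow the IDR's localisation and behaviour to be followed by imaging. No mammalian selection marker is annotated.
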