Addgene plasmid #244644: CL20_mEGFP_FOidr_092
Purpose: Express mEGFP-tagged intrinsically disordered protein (IDR), FOidr_092, derived from human fusion protein KMT2A_MLLT1
Depositing lab: Richard Kriwacki. Depositing organization: St. Jude Children's Research Hospital. Publication: Proteome-wide computational analyses reveal links between protein condensate formation and RNA biology. Maiti S, Tripathi S, Baggett DW, Phillips AH, Park CG, Wang J, Wahiduzzaman, Freyaldenhoven WT, Kinger S, Pioso BJ, Bollinger JC, Somjee R, Lang B, Babu MM, Kriwacki RW. Sci Adv. 2025 Dec 5;11(49):eady1420. doi: 10.1126/sciadv.ady1420. Epub 2025 Dec 3. PubMed 41337585.
Backbone
  Vector backbone: CL20
  Vector type: Mammalian Expression
Growth in bacteria
  Bacterial resistance: Ampicillin, 100 μg/mL
  Growth temperature: 37°C
  Growth strain: NEB Stable
  Copy number: High Copy
Gene/Insert
  Gene/Insert name: FOidr_092
  Species: H. sapiens (human)
  Mutation: Unmutated
  Tag / fusion protein: monomeric EGFP (N terminal on insert)
  Cloning method: Restriction Enzyme; 5′ cloning site Unknown (unknown if destroyed)
Terms and licenses: Academic/Nonprofit Terms; Industry Terms: Not Available to Industry
Depositor comments: KMT2A_MLLT1_1580_1962
How to cite: CL20_mEGFP_FOidr_092 was a gift from Richard Kriwacki (Addgene plasmid # 244644 ; http://n2t.net/addgene:244644 ; RRID:Addgene_244644)
